>Addgene plasmid #43756 | IV-CGC | depositor partial sequence | sequence record 59021 | IV-CGC sequence 279 bps
CGTCTCGACTCACCCCAGAGCAGGTCGTGGCGATCGCAAGCCACGACGGAGGAAAGCAAGCCTTGGAAAC
AGTACAGAGGCTGTTGCCTGTGCTGTGCCAAGCGCACGGCCTCACCCCAGAGCAGGTCGTGGCAATCGCG
AGCAATAACGGCGGAAAACAGGCTTTGGAAACGGTGCAGAGGCTCCTTCCAGTGCTGTGCCAAGCGCACG
GATTAACCCCAGAGCAGGTCGTGGCGATCGCAAGCCACGACGGAGGAAGACCCGCACTGGAGAGAGACG
