>Addgene plasmid #43756 | IV-CGC | addgene partial sequence | sequence record 62191 | M13-F20 5'-TGTAAAACGACGGCCAGT-3'
CTATAGGGCGAATTGGGCCCTCTAGATGCATGCTCGAGCGGCCGCCAGTGTGATGGATATCTGCAGAATT
CGCCCTTATATAGATGCCGTCCTAGCGCGTCTCGACTCACCCCAGAGCAGGTCGTGGCGATCGCAAGCCA
CGACGGAGGAAAGCAAGCCTTGGAAACAGTACAGAGGCTGTTGCCTGTGCTGTGCCAAGCGCACGGCCTC
ACCCCAGAGCAGGTCGTGGCAATCGCGAGCAATAACGGCGGAAAACAGGCTTTGGAAACGGTGCAGAGGC
TCCTTCCAGTGCTGTGCCAAGCGCACGGATTAACCCCAGAGCAGGTCGTGGCGATCGCAAGCCACGACGG
AGGAAGACCCGCACTGGAGAGAGACGTGGGCACAGGAAAGATACTTAAGGGCGAATTCCAGCACACTGGC
GGCCGTTACTAGTGGATCCGAGCTCGGTACCAAGCTTGGCGTAATCATGGTCATAGCTGTTTCCTGTGTG
AAATTGTTATCCGCTCACAATTCCACACAACATACGAGCCGGAAGCATAAAGTGTAAAGCCTGGGGTGCC
TAATGAGTGAGCTAACTCACATTAATTGCGTTGCGCTCACTGCCCGCTTTCCAGTCGGGAAACCTGTCGT
GCCAGCTGCATTAATGAATCGGCCAACGCGCGGGGAGAGGCGGTTTGCGTATTGGGCGCTCTTCCGCTTC
CTCGCTCACTGACTCGCTGCGCTCGGTCGTTCGGCTGCGGCGAGCGGTATCAGCTCACTCAAAGGCGGTA
ATACGGTTATCCACAGAATCAGGGGATAACGCAGGAAAGAACATGTGAGCAAAAGGCCAGCAAAAGGCCA
GGAACCGTAAAAAGGCCGCGTTGCTGGCGTTTTTCCATAGGCTCCGCCCCCCTGACGAGCATCACAAAAA
TCGAC
