[The description below was written by a language model from this plasmid's Addgene catalogue record.]
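Description:
IV-CGC is a small bacterial cloning plasmid built on the commercial pCRII-TOPO backbone (about 4 kb without insert), into which a 279 bp synthetic fragment was introduced by TOPO cloning. It is maintained at high copy number in E. coli and carries both ampicillin and kanamycin resistance, the dual selection characteristic of this backbone. The insert is flanked by T7 and M13-reverse priming sites, which are listed for sequencing across the cloned fragment. No feature table accompanies the record, so other backbone elements, such as the origin of replication, are not itemised here.

The record says little about the payload beyond its name, synthetic origin and size. It comes from a plasmid set published as a TALEN genome-editing system for generating human stem cell-based disease models. In that context the name plausibly denotes a pre-assembled module of TAL effector repeats, with "CGC" indicating a three-nucleotide target and "IV" a position within the final repeat array. This reading is an inference from the name, the insert length and the associated publication title, not something stated in the catalogue fields. The record lists no promoter, tag, reporter or mammalian expression element, and the vector type is given simply as bacterial cloning. The plasmid is therefore best understood as a storage and source vector for a DNA building block that would be combined with other library members into full-length TALEN constructs, not as something expressed or delivered to cells itself.
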