Addgene plasmid #43756: IV-CGC
Depositing lab: Chad Cowan & Kiran Musunuru. Depositing organization: Harvard University. Publication: A TALEN Genome-Editing System for Generating Human Stem Cell-Based Disease Models. Ding Q, Lee YK, Schaefer EA, Peters DT, Veres A, Kim K, Kuperwasser N, Motola DL, Meissner TB, Hendriks WT, Trevisan M, Gupta RM, Moisan A, Banks E, Friesen M, Schinzel RT, Xia F, Tang A, Xia Y, Figueroa E, Wann A, Ahfeldt T, Daheron L, Zhang F, Rubin LL, Peng LF, Chung RT, Musunuru K, Cowan CA. Cell Stem Cell. 2012 Dec 12. pii: S1934-5909(12)00645-5. doi: 10.1016/j.stem.2012.11.011. PubMed 23246482.
Backbone
  Vector backbone: pCRII-TOPO
  Backbone manufacturer: Invitrogen
  Backbone size w/o insert (bp): 3973
  Vector type: Bacterial Cloning
Growth in bacteria
  Bacterial resistance: Ampicillin and Kanamycin, 100 & 50 μg/mL
  Growth temperature: 37°C
  Growth strain: Top10
  Copy number: High Copy
Gene/Insert
  Gene/Insert name: IV-CGC
  Species: Synthetic
  Insert size (bp): 279
  Cloning method: TOPO Cloning
  Sequencing primers: 5′ T7; 3′ M13-rev
Terms and licenses: Academic/Nonprofit Terms; Industry Terms: Not Available to Industry
How to cite: IV-CGC was a gift from Chad Cowan & Kiran Musunuru (Addgene plasmid # 43756 ; http://n2t.net/addgene:43756 ; RRID:Addgene_43756)
